Addgene plasmid #82243: pDONR223_BCL10_WT
Purpose: Gateway Donor vector containing BCL10 , part of the Target Accelerator Plasmid Collection.
Depositing lab: Jesse Boehm & William Hahn & David Root. Depositing organization: Broad Institute. Publication: Systematic Functional Interrogation of Rare Cancer Variants Identifies Oncogenic Alleles. Kim E, Ilic N, Shrestha Y, Zou L, Kamburov A, Zhu C, Yang X, Lubonja R, Tran N, Nguyen C, Lawrence MS, Piccioni F, Bagul M, Doench JG, Chouinard CR, Wu X, Hogstrom L, Natoli T, Tamayo P, Horn H, Corsello SM, Lage K, Root DE, Subramanian A, Golub TR, Getz G, Boehm JS, Hahn WC. Cancer Discov. 2016 Jul;6(7):714-26. doi: 10.1158/2159-8290.CD-16-0160. Epub 2016 May 4. PubMed 27147599.
Backbone
  Vector backbone: pDONR223
  Backbone manufacturer: Invitrogen
  Backbone size w/o insert (bp): 2790
  Vector type: Gateway Entry vector
Growth in bacteria
  Bacterial resistance: Spectinomycin, 50 μg/mL
  Growth temperature: 37°C
  Growth strain: DH5alpha
  Copy number: High Copy
Gene/Insert
  Gene/Insert name: BCL10 (alt name: NM_003921.4)
  Species: H. sapiens (human)
  Mutation: WT
  Entrez Gene: BCL10 (a.k.a. CARMEN, CIPER, CLAP, IMD37, c-E10, mE10)
  Promoter: None
  Cloning method: Gateway Cloning
  Sequencing primers: 5′ M13pUC-fwd; 3′ M13-Rev
Terms and licenses: Academic/Nonprofit Terms; Industry Terms: Not Available to Industry
Depositor comments: Open state: NO stop codon immediately follows insert. Supporting reference: Systematic morphological profiling of human gene and allele function via Cell Painting. Rohban MH, et al. Elife. 2017, Mar 18;6. pii: e24060. PubMed PMID 28315521
How to cite: pDONR223_BCL10_WT was a gift from Jesse Boehm & William Hahn & David Root (Addgene plasmid # 82243 ; http://n2t.net/addgene:82243 ; RRID:Addgene_82243)
