[The description below was written by a language model from this plasmid's Addgene catalogue record and pLannotate feature annotations shown in this document.]
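Description:
pDONR223_BCL10_WT is a Gateway entry clone built on the Invitrogen pDONR223 backbone. It carries the wild-type human BCL10 open reading frame (reference transcript NM_003921.4) and belongs to the Target Accelerator Plasmid Collection. It is a bacterial propagation and shuttling plasmid rather than an expression vector. The full sequence record is about 3.5 kb. Replication in E. coli relies on a high-copy ColE1/pUC-type origin, and selection is by spectinomycin through the aadA aminoglycoside adenylyltransferase gene (SmR). This gene lies downstream of a fragment of a class 1 integron Pc promoter and a remnant of a gentamicin resistance gene. The short lacI and lacZα fragments in the annotation appear to be non-functional backbone remnants.

The BCL10 coding sequence lies between two attL recombination sites, which the automated annotation labels attL3 and attL2. These sites allow LR Clonase-mediated transfer of the ORF into any compatible Gateway destination vector. The record lists no promoter for the insert. The rrnB T1 and T2 terminators upstream of the cassette are standard elements that insulate it from read-through transcription, and a T7 promoter sits beyond the 3′ att site, oriented back toward the insert. The depositor describes the clone as being in the "open" state, with no stop codon immediately after the insert, so the ORF can be fused in frame to C-terminal tags supplied by the destination vector. M13 primer sites flank the cassette for sequence verification.

Within the collection, this clone serves as the wild-type reference allele for functional studies of cancer-associated gene variants, including expression-based phenotypic and morphological profiling after transfer into suitable expression vectors.
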