Features (pLannotate 1.2.2; 12 found; start..end, strand, type, name):
     16..604     +  rep_origin     ori: high-copy-number ColE1/pMB1/pBR322/pUC origin of replication
    787..879     +  CDS            lacI (fragment): lac repressor; lacI; The lac repressor binds to the lac operator to inhibit transcription in E. coli. This inhibition can be relieved by adding lactose or isopropyl-β-D-thiogalactopyranoside (IPTG).
    934..961     -  terminator     rrnB T2 terminator: transcription terminator T2 from the E. coli rrnB gene
   1093..1136    +  terminator     rrnB T1 terminator: Escherichia coli rrnB; transcription terminator T1 from the E. coli rrnB gene
   1183..1219    -  CDS            lacZα (fragment): LacZα fragment of β-galactosidase; lacZ fragment
   1236..1331    +  protein_bind   attL3: mutant version of attL; recombination site for the Gateway® LR reaction LR Clonase™
   1334..2032    +  CDS            BCL10: BCL10_HUMAN - Also known as CIPER From Homo sapiens (Human).
   2035..2133    -  protein_bind   attL2: mutant version of attL; recombination site for the Gateway® LR reaction LR Clonase™
   2151..2169    -  promoter       T7 promoter: promoter for bacteriophage T7 RNA polymerase
   2359..2382    +  promoter       Pc promoter (fragment): intI1 (promoter lies within the coding sequence); class 1 integron promoter
   2558..2614    +  CDS            GmR (fragment): gentamycin acetyltransferase; aacC1; confers resistance to gentamycin
   2621..3412    +  CDS            SmR: aminoglycoside adenylyltransferase (Murphy, 1985); aadA; confers resistance to spectinomycin and streptomycin
>Addgene plasmid #82243 | pDONR223_BCL10_WT | addgene full sequence | sequence record 164013 | Addgene NGS result 5'--3'
GATCAAAGGATCTTCTTGAGATCCTTTTTTTCTGCGCGTAATCTGCTGCTTGCAAACAAAAAAACCACCG
CTACCAGCGGTGGTTTGTTTGCCGGATCAAGAGCTACCAACTCTTTTTCCGAAGGTAACTGGCTTCAGCA
GAGCGCAGATACCAAATACTGTTCTTCTAGTGTAGCCGTAGTTAGGCCACCACTTCAAGAACTCTGTAGC
ACCGCCTACATACCTCGCTCTGCTAATCCTGTTACCAGTGGCTGCTGCCAGTGGCGATAAGTCGTGTCTT
ACCGGGTTGGACTCAAGACGATAGTTACCGGATAAGGCGCAGCGGTCGGGCTGAACGGGGGGTTCGTGCA
CACAGCCCAGCTTGGAGCGAACGACCTACACCGAACTGAGATACCTACAGCGTGAGCTATGAGAAAGCGC
CACGCTTCCCGAAGGGAGAAAGGCGGACAGGTATCCGGTAAGCGGCAGGGTCGGAACAGGAGAGCGCACG
AGGGAGCTTCCAGGGGGAAACGCCTGGTATCTTTATAGTCCTGTCGGGTTTCGCCACCTCTGACTTGAGC
GTCGATTTTTGTGATGCTCGTCAGGGGGGCGGAGCCTATGGAAAAACGCCAGCAACGCGGCCTTTTTACG
GTTCCTGGCCTTTTGCTGGCCTTTTGCTCACATGTTCTTTCCTGCGTTATCCCCTGATTCTGTGGATAAC
CGTATTACCGCCTTTGAGTGAGCTGATACCGCTCGCCGCAGCCGAACGACCGAGCGCAGCGAGTCAGTGA
GCGAGGAAGCGGAAGAGCGCCCAATACGCAAACCGCCTCTCCCCGCGCGTTGGCCGATTCATTAATGCAG
CTGGCACGACAGGTTTCCCGACTGGAAAGCGGGCAGTGAGCGCAACGCAATTAATACGCGTACCGCTAGC
CAGGAAGAGTTTGTAGAAACGCAAAAAGGCCATCCGTCAGGATGGCCTTCTGCTTAGTTTGATGCCTGGC
AGTTTATGGCGGGCGTCCTGCCCGCCACCCTCCGGGCCGTTGCTTCACAACGTTCAAATCCGCTCCCGGC
GGATTTGTCCTACTCAGGAGAGCGTTCACCGACAAACAACAGATAAAACGAAAGGCCCAGTCTTCCGACT
GAGCCTTTCGTTTTATTTGATGCCTGGCAGTTCCCTACTCTCGCGTTAACGCTAGCATGGATGTTTTCCC
AGTCACGACGTTGTAAAACGACGGCCAGTCTTAAGCTCGGGCCCCAAATAATGATTTTATTTTGACTGAT
AGTGACCTGTTCGTTGCAACAAATTGATGAGCAATGCTTTTTTATAATGCCAACTTTGTACAAAAAAGTT
GGCATGGAGCCCACCGCACCGTCCCTCACCGAGGAGGACCTCACTGAAGTGAAGAAGGACGCCTTAGAAA
ATTTACGTGTATACCTGTGTGAGAAAATCATAGCTGAGAGACATTTTGATCATCTACGTGCAAAAAAAAT
ACTCAGTAGAGAAGACACTGAAGAAATTTCTTGTCGAACATCAAGTAGAAAAAGGGCTGGAAAATTGTTA
GACTACTTACAGGAAAACCCAAAAGGTCTGGACACCCTTGTTGAATCTATTCGGCGAGAAAAAACACAGA
ACTTCCTGATACAGAAGATTACAGATGAAGTGCTGAAACTTAGAAATATAAAACTAGAACATCTGAAAGG
ACTAAAATGTAGCAGTTGTGAACCTTTTCCAGATGGAGCCACGAACAACCTCTCCAGATCAAATTCAGAT
GAGAGTAATTTCTCTGAAAAACTGAGGGCATCCACTGTCATGTACCATCCAGAAGGAGAATCCAGCACGA
CGCCCTTTTTTTCTACTAATTCTTCTCTGAATTTGCCTGTTCTAGAAGTAGGCAGAACTGAAAATACCAT
CTTCTCTTCAACTACACTTCCCAGACCTGGGGACCCAGGGGCTCCTCCTTTGCCACCAGATCTACAGTTA
GAAGAAGAAGGAACTTGTGCAAACTCTAGTGAGATGTTTCTTCCCTTAAGATCACGTACTGTTTCACGAC
AATGCCCAACTTTCTTGTACAAAGTTGGCATTATAAGAAAGCATTGCTTATCAATTTGTTGCAACGAACA
GGTCACTATCAGTCAAAATAAAATCATTATTTGCCATCCAGCTGATATCCCCTATAGTGAGTCGTATTAC
ATGGTCATAGCTGTTTCCTGGCAGCTCTGGCCCGTGTCTCAAAATCTCTGATGTTACATTGCACAAGATA
AAAATATATCATCATGCCTCCTCTAGACCAGCCAGGACAGAAATGCCTCGACTTCGCTGCTACCCAAGGT
TGCCGGGTGACGCACACCGTGGAAACGGATGAAGGCACGAACCCAGTGGACATAAGCCTGTTCGGTTCGT
AAGCTGTAATGCAAGTAGCGTATGCGCTCACGCAACTGGTCCAGAACCTTGACCGAACGCAGCGGTGGTA
ACGGCGCAGTGGCGGTTTTCATGGCTTGTTATGACTGTTTTTTTGGGGTACAGTCTATGCCTCGGGCATC
CAAGCAGCAAGCGCGTTACGCCGTGGGTCGATGTTTGATGTTATGGAGCAGCAACGATGTTACGCAGCAG
GGCAGTCGCCCTAAAACAAAGTTAAACATTATGAGGGAAGCGGTGATCGCCGAAGTATCGACTCAACTAT
CAGAGGTAGTTGGCGTCATCGAGCGCCATCTCGAACCGACGTTGCTGGCCGTACATTTGTACGGCTCCGC
AGTGGATGGCGGCCTGAAGCCACACAGTGATATTGATTTGCTGGTTACGGTGACCGTAAGGCTTGATGAA
ACAACGCGGCGAGCTTTGATCAACGACCTTTTGGAAACTTCGGCTTCCCCTGGAGAGAGCGAGATTCTCC
GCGCTGTAGAAGTCACCATTGTTGTGCACGACGACATCATTCCGTGGCGTTATCCAGCTAAGCGCGAACT
GCAATTTGGAGAATGGCAGCGCAATGACATTCTTGCAGGTATCTTCGAGCCAGCCACGATCGACATTGAT
CTGGCTATCTTGCTGACAAAAGCAAGAGAACATAGCGTTGCCTTGGTAGGTCCAGCGGCGGAGGAACTCT
TTGATCCGGTTCCTGAACAGGATCTATTTGAGGCGCTAAATGAAACCTTAACGCTATGGAACTCGCCGCC
CGACTGGGCTGGCGATGAGCGAAATGTAGTGCTTACGTTGTCCCGCATTTGGTACAGCGCAGTAACCGGC
AAAATCGCGCCGAAGGATGTCGCTGCCGACTGGGCAATGGAGCGCCTGCCGGCCCAGTATCAGCCCGTCA
TACTTGAAGCTAGACAGGCTTATCTTGGACAAGAAGAAGATCGCTTGGCCTCGCGCGCAGATCAGTTGGA
AGAATTTGTCCACTACGTGAAAGGCGAGATCACCAAGGTAGTCGGCAAATAACCCTCGAGCCACCCATGA
CCAAAATCCCTTAACGTGAGTTACGCGTCGTTCCACTGAGCGTCAGACCCCGTAGAAAA
