>Addgene plasmid #82243 | pDONR223_BCL10_WT | depositor partial sequence | sequence record 155614 | Insert sequence
ATGGAGCCCACCGCACCGTCCCTCACCGAGGAGGACCTCACTGAAGTGAAGAAGGACGCCTTAGAAAATT
TACGTGTATACCTGTGTGAGAAAATCATAGCTGAGAGACATTTTGATCATCTACGTGCAAAAAAAATACT
CAGTAGAGAAGACACTGAAGAAATTTCTTGTCGAACATCAAGTAGAAAAAGGGCTGGAAAATTGTTAGAC
TACTTACAGGAAAACCCAAAAGGTCTGGACACCCTTGTTGAATCTATTCGGCGAGAAAAAACACAGAACT
TCCTGATACAGAAGATTACAGATGAAGTGCTGAAACTTAGAAATATAAAACTAGAACATCTGAAAGGACT
AAAATGTAGCAGTTGTGAACCTTTTCCAGATGGAGCCACGAACAACCTCTCCAGATCAAATTCAGATGAG
AGTAATTTCTCTGAAAAACTGAGGGCATCCACTGTCATGTACCATCCAGAAGGAGAATCCAGCACGACGC
CCTTTTTTTCTACTAATTCTTCTCTGAATTTGCCTGTTCTAGAAGTAGGCAGAACTGAAAATACCATCTT
CTCTTCAACTACACTTCCCAGACCTGGGGACCCAGGGGCTCCTCCTTTGCCACCAGATCTACAGTTAGAA
GAAGAAGGAACTTGTGCAAACTCTAGTGAGATGTTTCTTCCCTTAAGATCACGTACTGTTTCACGACAA
